>Addgene plasmid #74885 | pGWB555 | depositor full sequence | sequence record 141560 | pGWB555 sequence 12683 bps
TTTCACGCCCTTTTAAATATCCGATTATTCTAATAAACGCTCTTTTCTCTTAGGTTTACCCGCCAATATA
TCCTGTCAAACACTGATAGTTTAAACTGAAGGCGGGAAACGACAATCTGATCCAAGCTCAAGCTGCTCTA
GCATTCGCCATTCAGGCTGCGCAACTGTTGGGAAGGGCGATCGGTGCGGGCCTCTTCGCTATTACGCCAG
CTGGCGAAAGGGGGATGTGCTGCAAGGCGATTAAGTTGGGTAACGCCAGGGTTTTCCCAGTCACGACGTT
GTAAAACGACGGCCAGTGCCAAGCTTGCATGCCTGCAGGTCCCCAGATTAGCCTTTTCAATTTCAGAAAG
AATGCTAACCCACAGATGGTTAGAGAGGCTTACGCAGCAGGTCTCATCAAGACGATCTACCCGAGCAATA
ATCTCCAGGAAATCAAATACCTTCCCAAGAAGGTTAAAGATGCAGTCAAAAGATTCAGGACTAACTGCAT
CAAGAACACAGAGAAAGATATATTTCTCAAGATCAGAAGTACTATTCCAGTATGGACGATTCAAGGCTTG
CTTCACAAACCAAGGCAAGTAATAGAGATTGGAGTCTCTAAAAAGGTAGTTCCCACTGAATCAAAGGCCA
TGGAGTCAAAGATTCAAATAGAGGACCTAACAGAACTCGCCGTAAAGACTGGCGAACAGTTCATACAGAG
TCTCTTACGACTCAATGACAAGAAGAAAATCTTCGTCAACATGGTGGAGCACGACACACTTGTCTACTCC
AAAAATATCAAAGATACAGTCTCAGAAGACCAAAGGGCAATTGAGACTTTTCAACAAAGGGTAATATCCG
GAAACCTCCTCGGATTCCATTGCCCAGCTATCTGTCACTTTATTGTGAAGATAGTGGAAAAGGAAGGTGG
CTCCTACAAATGCCATCATTGCGATAAAGGAAAGGCCATCGTTGAAGATGCCTCTGCCGACAGTGGTCCC
AAAGATGGACCCCCACCCACGAGGAGCATCGTGGAAAAAGAAGACGTTCCAACCACGTCTTCAAAGCAAG
TGGATTGATGTGATATCTCCACTGACGTAAGGGATGACGCACAATCCCACTATCCTTCGCAAGACCCTTC
CTCTATATAAGGAAGTTCATTTCATTTGGAGAGAACACGGGGGACTCTAGAATGAGCATGGCCTCCTCCG
AGGACGTCATCAAGGAGTTCATGCGCTTCAAGGTGCGCATGGAGGGCTCCGTGAACGGCCACGAGTTCGA
GATCGAGGGCGAGGGCGAGGGCCGCCCCTACGAGGGCACCCAGACCGCCAAGCTGAAGGTGACCAAGGGC
GGCCCCCTGCCCTTCGCCTGGGACATCCTGTCCCCTCAGTTCCAGTACGGCTCCAAGGCCTACGTGAAGC
ACCCCGCCGACATCCCCGACTACTTGAAGCTGTCCTTCCCCGAGGGCTTCAAGTGGGAGCGCGTGATGAA
CTTCGAGGACGGCGGCGTGGTGACCGTGACCCAGGACTCCTCCCTGCAGGACGGCGAGTTCATCTACAAG
GTGAAGCTGCGCGGCACCAACTTCCCCTCCGACGGCCCCGTAATGCAGAAGAAGACCATGGGCTGGGAGG
CCTCCACCGAGCGGATGTACCCCGAGGACGGCGCCCTGAAGGGCGAGATCAAGATGAGGCTGAAGCTGAA
GGACGGCGGCCACTACGACGCCGAGGTCAAGACCACCTACATGGCCAAGAAGCCCGTGCAGCTGCCCGGC
GCCTACAAGACCGACATCAAGCTGGACATCACCTCCCACAACGAGGACTACACCATCGTGGAACAGTACG
AGCGCGCCGAGGGCCGCCACTCCACCGGCGCCGCTGTTATCACAAGTTTGTACAAAAAAGCTGAACGAGA
AACGTAAAATGATATAAATATCAATATATTAAATTAGATTTTGCATAAAAAACAGACTACATAATACTGT
AAAACACAACATATCCAGTCACTATGGCGGCCCCTCGAGGGGCCGCATTAGGCACCCCAGGCTTTACACT
TTATGCTTCCGGCTCGTATAATGTGTGGATTTTGAGTTAGGATCCGGCGAGATTTTCAGGAGCTAAGGAA
GCTAAAATGGAGAAAAAAATCACTGGATATACCACCGTTGATATATCCCAATGGCATCGTAAAGAACATT
TTGAGGCATTTCAGTCAGTTGCTCAATGTACCTATAACCAGACCGTTCAGCTGGATATTACGGCCTTTTT
AAAGACCGTAAAGAAAAATAAGCACAAGTTTTATCCGGCCTTTATTCACATTCTTGCCCGCCTGATGAAT
GCTCATCCGGAATTCCGTATGGCAATGAAAGACGGTGAGCTGGTGATATGGGATAGTGTTCACCCTTGTT
ACACCGTTTTCCATGAGCAAACTGAAACGTTTTCATCGCTCTGGAGTGAATACCACGACGATTTCCGGCA
GTTTCTACACATATATTCGCAAGATGTGGCGTGTTACGGTGAAAACCTGGCCTATTTCCCTAAAGGGTTT
ATTGAGAATATGTTTTTCGTCTCAGCCAATCCCTGGGTGAGTTTCACCAGTTTTGATTTAAACGTGGCCA
ATATGGACAACTTCTTCGCCCCCGTTTTCACCATGGGCAAATATTATACGCAAGGCGACAAGGTGCTGAT
GCCGCTGGCGATTCAGGTTCATCATGCCGTCTGTGATGGCTTCCATGTCGGCAGAATGCTTAATGAATTA
CAACAGTACTGCGATGAGTGGCAGGGCGGGGCGTAAACGCGTGGATCCGGCTTACTAAAAGCCAGATAAC
AGTATGCGTATTTGCGCGCTGATTTTTGCGGTATAAGAATATATACTGATATGTATACCCGAAGTATGTC
AAAAAGAGGTGTGCTATGAAGCAGCGTATTACAGTGACAGTTGACAGCGACAGCTATCAGTTGCTCAAGG
CATATATGATGTCAATATCTCCGGTCTGGTAAGCACAACCATGCAGAATGAAGCCCGTCGTCTGCGTGCC
GAACGCTGGAAAGCGGAAAATCAGGAAGGGATGGCTGAGGTCGCCCGGTTTATTGAAATGAACGGCTCTT
TTGCTGACGAGAACAGGGACTGGTGAAATGCAGTTTAAGGTTTACACCTATAAAAGAGAGAGCCGTTATC
GTCTGTTTGTGGATGTACAGAGTGATATTATTGACACGCCCGGGCGACGGATGGTGATCCCCCTGGCCAG
TGCACGTCTGCTGTCAGATAAAGTCTCCCGTGAACTTTACCCGGTGGTGCATATCGGGGATGAAAGCTGG
CGCATGATGACCACCGATATGGCCAGTGTGCCGGTCTCCGTTATCGGGGAAGAAGTGGCTGATCTCAGCC
ACCGCGAAAATGACATCAAAAACGCCATTAACCTGATGTTCTGGGGAATATAAATGTCAGGCTCCCTTAT
ACACAGCCAGTCTGCAGGTCGACCATAGTGACTGGATATGTTGTGTTTTACAGTATTATGTAGTCTGTTT
TTTATGCAAAATCTAATTTAATATATTGATATTTATATCATTTTACGTTTCTCGTTCAGCTTTCTTGTAC
AAAGTGGTGATAACCTAGAGCTCGAATTTCCCCGATCGTTCAAACATTTGGCAATAAAGTTTCTTAAGAT
TGAATCCTGTTGCCGGTCTTGCGATGATTATCATATAATTTCTGTTGAATTACGTTAAGCATGTAATAAT
TAACATGTAATGCATGACGTTATTTATGAGATGGGTTTTTATGATTAGAGTCCCGCAATTATACATTTAA
TACGCGATAGAAAACAAAATATAGCGCGCAAACTAGGATAAATTATCGCGCGCGGTGTCATCTATGTTAC
TAGATCGGGAATTGGTTCCGGAACCAATTCGTAATCATGGTCATAGCTGTTTCCTGTGTGAAATTGTTAT
CCGCTCACAATTCCACACAACATACGAGCCGGAAGCATAAAGTGTAAAGCCTGGGGTGCCTAATGAGTGA
GCTAACTCACATTAGGCTGAATTAGGCGCGCCTATTTCTATTAATTCCCGATCTAGTAACATAGATGACA
CCGCGCGCGATAATTTATCCTAGTTTGCGCGCTATATTTTGTTTTCTATCGCGTATTAAATGTATAATTG
CGGGACTCTAATCATAAAAACCCATCTCATAAATAACGTCATGCATTACATGTTAATTATTACATGCTTA
ACGTAATTCAACAGAAATTATATGATAATCATCGCAAGACCGGCAACAGGATTCAATCTTAAGAAACTTT
ATTGCCAAATGTTTGAACGATCGGGGAAATTCGGGGGATCGATCCCGCGAACTGTGGACGAGAACTGTGC
CACCAAGCGTAAGGCCGTTCTCTCGCATTTGCCTTGCTAGGCTCGCGCGAGTTGCTGGCTGAGGCGTTCT
CGAAATCAGCTCTTGTTCGGTCGGCATCTACTCTATTCCTTTGCCCTCGGACGAGTGCTGGGGCGTCGGT
TTCCACTATCGGCGAGTACTTCTACACAGCCATCGGTCCAGACGGCCGCGCTTCTGCGGGCGATTTGTGT
ACGCCCGACAGTCCCGGCTCCGGATCGGACGATTGCGTCGCATCGACCCTGCGCCCAAGCTGCATCATCG
AAATTGCCGTCAACCAAGCTCTGATAGAGTTGGTCAAGACCAATGCGGAGCATATACGCCCGGAGCCGCG
GCGATCCTGCAAGCTCCGGATGCCTCCGCTCGAAGTAGCGCGTCTGCTGCTCCATACAAGCCAACCACGG
CCTCCAGAAGAAGATGTTGGCGACCTCGTATTGGGAATCCCCGAACATCGCCTCGCTCCAGTCAATGACC
GCTGTTATGCGGCCATTGTCCGTCAGGACATTGTTGGAGCCGAAATCCGCGTGCACGAGGTGCCGGACTT
CGGGGCAGTCCTCGGCCCAAAGCATCAGCTCATCGAGAGCCTGCGCGACGGACGCACTGACGGTGTCGTC
CATCACAGTTTGCCAGTGATACACATGGGGATCAGCAATCGCGCATATGAAATCACGCCATGTAGTGTAT
TGACCGATTCCTTGCGGTCCGAATGGGCCGAACCCGCTCGTCTGGCTAAGATCGGCCGCAGCGATCGCAT
CCATGGCCTCCGCGACCGGCTGCAGAACAGCGGGCAGTTCGGTTTCAGGCAGGTCTTGCAACGTGACACC
CTGTGCACGGCGGGAGATGCAATAGGTCAGGCTCTCGCTGAATGCCCCAATGTCAAGCACTTCCGGAATC
GGGAGCGCGGCCGATGCAAAGTGCCGATAAACATAACGATCTTTGTAGAAACCATCGGCGCAGCTATTTA
CCCGCAGGACATATCCACGCCCTCCTACATCGAAGCTGAAAGCACGAGATTCTTCGCCCTCCGAGAGCTG
CATCAGGTCGGAGACGCTGTCGAACTTTTCGATCAGAAACTTCTCGACAGACGTCGCGGTGAGTTCAGGC
TTTTTCATATCTTATTGCCCCCCGGGATCAGATCTGGATTGAGAGTGAATATGAGACTCTAATTGGATAC
CGAGGGGAATTTATGGAACGTCAGTGGAGCATTTTTGACAAGAAATATTTGCTAGCTGATAGTGACCTTA
GGCGACTTTTGAACGCGCAATAATGGTTTCTGACGTATGTGCTTAGCTCATTAAACTCCAGAAACCCGCG
GCTGAGTGGCTCCTTCAACGTTGCGGTTCTGTCAGTTCCAAACGTAAAACGGCTTGTCCCGCGTCATCGG
CGGGGGTCATAACGTGACTCCCTTAATTCTCCGCTCATGATCTTGATCCCCTGCGCCATCAGATCCTTGG
CGGCAAGAAAGCCATCCAGTTTACTTTGCAGGGCTTCCCAACCTTACCAGAGGGCGCCCCAGCTGGCAAT
TCCGGTTCGCTTGCTGTCCATAAAACCGCCCAGTCTAGCTATCGCCATGTAAGCCCACTGCAAGCTACCT
GCTTTCTCTTTGCGCTTGCGTTTTCCCTTGTCCAGATAGCCCAGTAGCTGACATTCATCCGGGGTCAGCA
CCGTTTCTGCGGACTGGCTTTCTACGTGTTCCGCTTCCTTTAGCAGCCCTTGCGCCCTGAGTGCTTGCGG
CAGCGTGAAGCTGATCCGTCGAGATTAATAGAAATAAATTCAGCCTAATTCGGCGTTAATTCAGTACATT
AAAAACGTCCGCAATGTGTTATTAAGTTGTCTAAGCGTCAATTTGTTTACACCACAATATATCCTGCCAC
CAGCCAGCCAACAGCTCCCCGACCGGCAGCTCGGCACAAAATCACCACTCGATACAGGCAGCCCATCAGT
CCGGGACGGCGTCAGCGGGAGAGCCGTTGTAAGGCGGCAGACTTTGCTCATGTTACCGATGCTATTCGGA
AGAACGGCAACTAAGCTGCCGGGTTTGAAACACGGATGATCTCGCGGAGGGTAGCATGTTGATTGTAACG
ATGACAGAGCGTTGCTGCCTGTGATCAATTCGGGCACGAACCCAGTGGACATAAGCCTGTTCGGTTCGTA
AGCTGTAATGCAAGTAGCGTATGCGCTCACGCAACTGGTCCAGAACCTTGACCGAACGCAGCGGTGGTAA
CGGCGCAGTGGCGGTTTTCATGGCTTGTTATGACTGTTTTTTTGGGGTACAGTCTATGCCTCGGGCATCC
AAGCAGCAAGCGCGTTACGCCGTGGGTCGATGTTTGATGTTATGGAGCAGCAACGATGTTACGCAGCAGG
GCAGTCGCCCTAAAACAAAGTTAAACATCATGGGGGAAGCGGTGATCGCCGAAGTATCGACTCAACTATC
AGAGGTAGTTGGCGTCATCGAGCGCCATCTCGAACCGACGTTGCTGGCCGTACATTTGTACGGCTCCGCA
GTGGATGGCGGCCTGAAGCCACACAGTGATATTGATTTGCTGGTTACGGTGACCGTAAGGCTTGATGAAA
CAACGCGGCGAGCTTTGATCAACGACCTTTTGGAAACTTCGGCTTCCCCTGGAGAGAGCGAGATTCTCCG
CGCTGTAGAAGTCACCATTGTTGTGCACGACGACATCATTCCGTGGCGTTATCCAGCTAAGCGCGAACTG
CAATTTGGAGAATGGCAGCGCAATGACATTCTTGCAGGTATCTTCGAGCCAGCCACGATCGACATTGATC
TGGCTATCTTGCTGACAAAAGCAAGAGAACATAGCGTTGCCTTGGTAGGTCCAGCGGCGGAGGAACTCTT
TGATCCGGTTCCTGAACAGGATCTATTTGAGGCGCTAAATGAAACCTTAACGCTATGGAACTCGCCGCCC
GACTGGGCTGGCGATGAGCGAAATGTAGTGCTTACGTTGTCCCGCATTTGGTACAGCGCAGTAACCGGCA
AAATCGCGCCGAAGGATGTCGCTGCCGACTGGGCAATGGAGCGCCTGCCGGCCCAGTATCAGCCCGTCAT
ACTTGAAGCTAGACAGGCTTATCTTGGACAAGAAGAAGATCGCTTGGCCTCGCGCGCAGATCAGTTGGAA
GAATTTGTCCACTACGTGAAAGGCGAGATCACCAAGGTAGTCGGCAAATAATGTCTAGCTAGAAATTCGT
TCAAGCCGACGCCGCTTCGCGGCGCGGCTTAACTCAAGCGTTAGATGCACTAAGCACATAATTGCTCACA
GCCAAACTATCAGGTCAAGTCTGCTTTTATTATTTTTAAGCGTGCATAATAAGCCCTACACAAATTGGGA
GATATATCATGCATGACCAAAATCCCTTAACGTGAGTTTTCGTTCCACTGAGCGTCAGACCCCGTAGAAA
AGATCAAAGGATCTTCTTGAGATCCTTTTTTTCTGCGCGTAATCTGCTGCTTGCAAACAAAAAAACCACC
GCTACCAGCGGTGGTTTGTTTGCCGGATCAAGAGCTACCAACTCTTTTTCCGAAGGTAACTGGCTTCAGC
AGAGCGCAGATACCAAATACTGTCCTTCTAGTGTAGCCGTAGTTAGGCCACCACTTCAAGAACTCTGTAG
CACCGCCTACATACCTCGCTCTGCTAATCCTGTTACCAGTGGCTGCTGCCAGTGGCGATAAGTCGTGTCT
TACCGGGTTGGACTCAAGACGATAGTTACCGGATAAGGCGCAGCGGTCGGGCTGAACGGGGGGTTCGTGC
ACACAGCCCAGCTTGGAGCGAACGACCTACACCGAACTGAGATACCTACAGCGTGAGCTATGAGAAAGCG
CCACGCTTCCCGAAGGGAGAAAGGCGGACAGGTATCCGGTAAGCGGCAGGGTCGGAACAGGAGAGCGCAC
GAGGGAGCTTCCAGGGGGAAACGCCTGGTATCTTTATAGTCCTGTCGGGTTTCGCCACCTCTGACTTGAG
CGTCGATTTTTGTGATGCTCGTCAGGGGGGCGGAGCCTATGGAAAAACGCCAGCAACGCGGCCTTTTTAC
GGTTCCTGGCCTTTTGCTGGCCTTTTGCTCACATGTTCTTTCCTGCGTTATCCCCTGATTCTGTGGATAA
CCGTATTACCGCCTTTGAGTGAGCTGATACCGCTCGCCGCAGCCGAACGACCGAGCGCAGCGAGTCAGTG
AGCGAGGAAGCGGAAGAGCGCCTGATGCGGTATTTTCTCCTTACGCATCTGTGCGGTATTTCACACCGCA
TATGGTGCACTCTCAGTACAATCTGCTCTGATGCCGCATAGTTAAGCCAGTATACACTCCGCTATCGCTA
CGTGACTGGGTCATGGCTGCGCCCCGACACCCGCCAACACCCGCTGACGCGCCCTGACGGGCTTGTCTGC
TCCCGGCATCCGCTTACAGACAAGCTGTGACCGTCTCCGGGAGCTGCATGTGTCAGAGGTTTTCACCGTC
ATCACCGAAACGCGCGAGGCAGGGTGCCTTGATGTGGGCGCCGGCGGTCGAGTGGCGACGGCGCGGCTTG
TCCGCGCCCTGGTAGATTGCCTGGCCGTAGGCCAGCCATTTTTGAGCGGCCAGCGGCCGCGATAGGCCGA
CGCGAAGCGGCGGGGCGTAGGGAGCGCAGCGACCGAAGGGTAGGCGCTTTTTGCAGCTCTTCGGCTGTGC
GCTGGCCAGACAGTTATGCACAGGCCAGGCGGGTTTTAAGAGTTTTAATAAGTTTTAAAGAGTTTTAGGC
GGAAAAATCGCCTTTTTTCTCTTTTATATCAGTCACTTACATGTGTGACCGGTTCCCAATGTACGGCTTT
GGGTTCCCAATGTACGGGTTCCGGTTCCCAATGTACGGCTTTGGGTTCCCAATGTACGTGCTATCCACAG
GAAAGAGACCTTTTCGACCTTTTTCCCCTGCTAGGGCAATTTGCCCTAGCATCTGCTCCGTACATTAGGA
ACCGGCGGATGCTTCGCCCTCGATCAGGTTGCGGTAGCGCATGACTAGGATCGGGCCAGCCTGCCCCGCC
TCCTCCTTCAAATCGTACTCCGGCAGGTCATTTGACCCGATCAGCTTGCGCACGGTGAAACAGAACTTCT
TGAACTCTCCGGCGCTGCCACTGCGTTCGTAGATCGTCTTGAACAACCATCTGGCTTCTGCCTTGCCTGC
GGCGCGGCGTGCCAGGCGGTAGAGAAAACGGCCGATGCCGGGATCGATCAAAAAGTAATCGGGGTGAACC
GTCAGCACGTCCGGGTTCTTGCCTTCTGTGATCTCGCGGTACATCCAATCAGCTAGCTCGATCTCGATGT
ACTCCGGCCGCCCGGTTTCGCTCTTTACGATCTTGTAGCGGCTAATCAAGGCTTCACCCTCGGATACCGT
CACCAGGCGGCCGTTCTTGGCCTTCTTCGTACGCTGCATGGCAACGTGCGTGGTGTTTAACCGAATGCAG
GTTTCTACCAGGTCGTCTTTCTGCTTTCCGCCATCGGCTCGCCGGCAGAACTTGAGTACGTCCGCAACGT
GTGGACGGAACACGCGGCCGGGCTTGTCTCCCTTCCCTTCCCGGTATCGGTTCATGGATTCGGTTAGATG
GGAAACCGCCATCAGTACCAGGTCGTAATCCCACACACTGGCCATGCCGGCCGGCCCTGCGGAAACCTCT
ACGTGCCCGTCTGGAAGCTCGTAGCGGATCACCTCGCCAGCTCGTCGGTCACGCTTCGACAGACGGAAAA
CGGCCACGTCCATGATGCTGCGACTATCGCGGGTGCCCACGTCATAGAGCATCGGAACGAAAAAATCTGG
TTGCTCGTCGCCCTTGGGCGGCTTCCTAATCGACGGCGCACCGGCTGCCGGCGGTTGCCGGGATTCTTTG
CGGATTCGATCAGCGGCCGCTTGCCACGATTCACCGGGGCGTGCTTCTGCCTCGATGCGTTGCCGCTGGG
CGGCCTGCGCGGCCTTCAACTTCTCCACCAGGTCATCACCCAGCGCCGCGCCGATTTGTACCGGGCCGGA
TGGTTTGCGACCGCTCACGCCGATTCCTCGGGCTTGGGGGTTCCAGTGCCATTGCAGGGCCGGCAGACAA
CCCAGCCGCTTACGCCTGGCCAACCGCCCGTTCCTCCACACATGGGGCATTCCACGGCGTCGGTGCCTGG
TTGTTCTTGATTTTCCATGCCGCCTCCTTTAGCCGCTAAAATTCATCTACTCATTTATTCATTTGCTCAT
TTACTCTGGTAGCTGCGCGATGTATTCAGATAGCAGCTCGGTAATGGTCTTGCCTTGGCGTACCGCGTAC
ATCTTCAGCTTGGTGTGATCCTCCGCCGGCAACTGAAAGTTGACCCGCTTCATGGCTGGCGTGTCTGCCA
GGCTGGCCAACGTTGCAGCCTTGCTGCTGCGTGCGCTCGGACGGCCGGCACTTAGCGTGTTTGTGCTTTT
GCTCATTTTCTCTTTACCTCATTAACTCAAATGAGTTTTGATTTAATTTCAGCGGCCAGCGCCTGGACCT
CGCGGGCAGCGTCGCCCTCGGGTTCTGATTCAAGAACGGTTGTGCCGGCGGCGGCAGTGCCTGGGTAGCT
CACGCGCTGCGTGATACGGGACTCAAGAATGGGCAGCTCGTACCCGGCCAGCGCCTCGGCAACCTCACCG
CCGATGCGCGTGCCTTTGATCGCCCGCGACACGACAAAGGCCGCTTGTAGCCTTCCATCCGTGACCTCAA
TGCGCTGCTTAACCAGCTCCACCAGGTCGGCGGTGGCCCATATGTCGTAAGGGCTTGGCTGCACCGGAAT
CAGCACGAAGTCGGCTGCCTTGATCGCGGACACAGCCAAGTCCGCCGCCTGGGGCGCTCCGTCGATCACT
ACGAAGTCGCGCCGGCCGATGGCCTTCACGTCGCGGTCAATCGTCGGGCGGTCGATGCCGACAACGGTTA
GCGGTTGATCTTCCCGCACGGCCGCCCAATCGCGGGCACTGCCCTGGGGATCGGAATCGACTAACAGAAC
ATCGGCCCCGGCGAGTTGCAGGGCGCGGGCTAGATGGGTTGCGATGGTCGTCTTGCCTGACCCGCCTTTC
TGGTTAAGTACAGCGATAACCTTCATGCGTTCCCCTTGCGTATTTGTTTATTTACTCATCGCATCATATA
CGCAGCGACCGCATGACGCAAGCTGTTTTACTCAAATACACATCACCTTTTTAGACGGCGGCGCTCGGTT
TCTTCAGCGGCCAAGCTGGCCGGCCAGGCCGCCAGCTTGGCATCAGACAAACCGGCCAGGATTTCATGCA
GCCGCACGGTTGAGACGTGCGCGGGCGGCTCGAACACGTACCCGGCCGCGATCATCTCCGCCTCGATCTC
TTCGGTAATGAAAAACGGTTCGTCCTGGCCGTCCTGGTGCGGTTTCATGCTTGTTCCTCTTGGCGTTCAT
TCTCGGCGGCCGCCAGGGCGTCGGCCTCGGTCAATGCGTCCTCACGGAAGGCACCGCGCCGCCTGGCCTC
GGTGGGCGTCACTTCCTCGCTGCGCTCAAGTGCGCGGTACAGGGTCGAGCGATGCACGCCAAGCAGTGCA
GCCGCCTCTTTCACGGTGCGGCCTTCCTGGTCGATCAGCTCGCGGGCGTGCGCGATCTGTGCCGGGGTGA
GGGTAGGGCGGGGGCCAAACTTCACGCCTCGGGCCTTGGCGGCCTCGCGCCCGCTCCGGGTGCGGTCGAT
GATTAGGGAACGCTCGAACTCGGCAATGCCGGCGAACACGGTCAACACCATGCGGCCGGCCGGCGTGGTG
GTGTCGGCCCACGGCTCTGCCAGGCTACGCAGGCCCGCGCCGGCCTCCTGGATGCGCTCGGCAATGTCCA
GTAGGTCGCGGGTGCTGCGGGCCAGGCGGTCTAGCCTGGTCACTGTCACAACGTCGCCAGGGCGTAGGTG
GTCAAGCATCCTGGCCAGCTCCGGGCGGTCGCGCCTGGTGCCGGTGATCTTCTCGGAAAACAGCTTGGTG
CAGCCGGCCGCGTGCAGTTCGGCCCGTTGGTTGGTCAAGTCCTGGTCGTCGGTGCTGACGCGGGCATAGC
CCAGCAGGCCAGCGGCGGCGCTCTTGTTCATGGCGTAATGTCTCCGGTTCTAGTCGCAAGTATTCTACTT
TATGCGACTAAAACACGCGACAAGAAAACGCCAGGAAAAGGGCAGGGCGGCAGCCTGTCGCGTAACTTAG
GACTTGTGCGACATGTCGTTTTCAGAAGACGGCTGCACTGAACGTCAGAAGCCGACTGCACTATAGCAGC
GGAGGGGTTGGATCAAAGTACTTTGATCCCGAGGGGAACCCTGTGGTTGGCATGCACATACAAATGGACG
AACGGATAAACCT
Features (pLannotate 1.2.2; 31 found; start..end, strand, type, name):
     54..78      -  misc_feature   RB T-DNA repeat: right border repeat from nopaline C58 T-DNA
    144..298     -  CDS            lacZα (fragment): LacZα fragment of β-galactosidase; lacZ fragment
    301..321     -  misc_feature   MCS (fragment): pUC18/19 multiple cloning site
    812..1153    +  promoter       CaMV 35S promoter: strong constitutive promoter from cauliflower mosaic virus
   1178..1852    +  CDS            mRFP1: mRFP1 is a basic (constitutively fluorescent) red fluorescent protein published in 2002, derived from Discosoma sp.. It is reported to be a somewhat slowly-maturing monomer with low acid sensitivity.
   1862..1986    +  protein_bind   attR1: mutant version of attR; recombination site for the Gateway® LR reaction LR Clonase™
   2023..2053    +  promoter       lac UV5 promoter: E. coli lac promoter with an "up" mutation
   2078..2106    +  promoter       cat promoter (fragment): promoter of the E. coli cat gene encoding chloramphenicol acetyltransferase
   2107..2766    +  CDS            CmR: chloramphenicol acetyltransferase; cat; confers resistance to chloramphenicol
   2945..3103    +  CDS            ccdA (fragment): CCDA_ECO57 - Also known as H, letA. Experimental evidence at protein level: Swiss-Prot protein existence level 1. Antitoxin component of a type II toxin-antitoxin (TA) system which inhibits the post-segregational killing (PSK) of plasmid-free cells, also referred to as a plasmid addiction system. Binds to and blocks the activity of CcdB; will also remove bound CcdB protein from the CcdB-GyrA complex by forming a CcdA-CcdB complex, a process termed rejuvenation. Functions as a transcriptional corepressor for the ccdAB operon, repression also requires CcdB (By similarity). From Escherichia coli
   3108..3410    +  CDS            ccdB: CCDB_ECOLI - Also known as G, letB, letD. Experimental evidence at protein level: Swiss-Prot protein existence level 1. Toxic component of a type II toxin-antitoxin (TA) system, functioning in plasmid maintainence. Responsible for the post- segregational killing (PSK) of plasmid-free cells, also referred to as a plasmid addiction system. Half-life of over 2 hours. Cell killing by CcdB is accompanied by filamentation, defects in chromosome and plasmid segregation, defects in cell division, formation of anucleate cells, decreased DNA synthesis and plasmid loss. Interferes with the activity of DN
   3454..3578    -  protein_bind   attR2: mutant version of attR; recombination site for the Gateway® LR reaction LR Clonase™
   3604..3856    +  terminator     NOS terminator: nopaline synthase terminator and poly(A) signal
   3912..3934    -  protein_bind   lac operator (fragment): The lac repressor binds to the lac operator to inhibit transcription in E. coli. This inhibition can be relieved by adding lactose or isopropyl-β-D-thiogalactopyranoside (IPTG). lac repressor encoded by lacI
   3938..3968    -  promoter       lac promoter: promoter for the E. coli lac operon
   3983..4004    -  protein_bind   CAP binding site: CAP binding activates transcription in the presence of cAMP. E. coli catabolite activator protein
   4040..4292    -  terminator     NOS terminator: nopaline synthase terminator and poly(A) signal
   4443..5468    -  CDS            HygR: aminoglycoside phosphotransferase from E. coli; aph(4)-Ia; confers resistance to hygromycin
   5520..5699    -  promoter       NOS promoter: nopaline synthase promoter
   5779..6108    -  CDS            tnpA (fragment): TN5P_ECOLX - Also known as tnp. Experimental evidence at protein level: Swiss-Prot protein existence level 1. Mediates transposition of transposon Tn5 by a 'cut and paste' mechanism. First, the monomeric transposase binds the 19 bp inverted DNA repeats flanking the transposon. Then, dimerization of the DNA- bound transposase creates a synaptic DNA complex. After nicking of the first DNA strand, excision of the transposon proceeds through a series of intermediates. The transposase then mediates the insertion of the transposon at a new site by strand transfer. The activity of the wild- type tran
   6205..6229    -  misc_feature   LB T-DNA repeat: left border repeat from nopaline C58 T-DNA
   6488..6511    +  promoter       Pc promoter (fragment): intI1 (promoter lies within the coding sequence); class 1 integron promoter
   6687..6743    +  CDS            GmR (fragment): gentamycin acetyltransferase; aacC1; confers resistance to gentamycin
   6754..7541    +  CDS            SmR (fragment): aminoglycoside adenylyltransferase (Murphy, 1985); aadA; confers resistance to spectinomycin and streptomycin
   7787..8375    +  rep_origin     ori: high-copy-number ColE1/pMB1/pBR322/pUC origin of replication
   8561..8701    -  misc_feature   bom: basis of mobility region from pBR322
   8803..8842    -  CDS            rop (fragment): Rop protein, which maintains plasmids at low copy number; rop
   9045..9239    -  rep_origin     pVS1 oriV: origin of replication for the Pseudomonas plasmid pVS1 (Heeb et al., 2000)
   9305..10378   -  CDS            pVS1 RepA: replication protein from the Pseudomonas plasmid pVS1 (Heeb et al., 2000)
  10807..11436   -  CDS            pVS1 StaA: stability protein from the Pseudomonas plasmid pVS1 (Heeb et al., 2000)
  11996..12397   -  CDS            Y4CG_SINFN (fragment): Protein inferred from homology: Swiss-Prot protein existence level 3. From Sinorhizobium fredii (strain NBRC 101917 / NGR234).
