[The description below was written by a language model from this plasmid's Addgene catalogue record and pLannotate feature annotations shown in this document.]
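Description:
pGWB555 is an empty Gateway destination binary vector for plant expression. It is built on the pPZP221 backbone and designed to fuse mRFP to the N-terminus of a protein of interest. The backbone carries two replication systems. A ColE1/pBR322-type origin, with the bom mobilisation region, supports high-copy propagation in E. coli. The pVS1 oriV, RepA and StaA functions provide replication and stable maintenance in Agrobacterium. Bacterial selection relies on an aadA spectinomycin/streptomycin resistance gene located outside the T-DNA. Only a small remnant of the original gentamicin marker is annotated, consistent with its recorded removal.

Between the nopaline-type right and left T-DNA borders sit two plant cassettes. In the first, the CaMV 35S promoter drives the mRFP1 coding sequence, which is followed directly by an attR1–attR2 Gateway cassette and a NOS terminator. The Gateway cassette holds a chloramphenicol resistance gene and the ccdB toxin gene, so the unrecombined vector must be grown in a ccdB-tolerant strain under chloramphenicol plus spectinomycin. An LR reaction with an entry clone replaces this cassette with the gene of interest. That step removes ccdB, allowing counterselection against the parental vector in ordinary E. coli strains, and produces a constitutively expressed mRFP–protein fusion. The second cassette, in the opposite orientation, is NOS promoter:HPT:NOS terminator and confers hygromycin resistance for selecting transformed plant cells. Leftover lacZα, lac promoter and Tn5 transposase fragments are cloning remnants.

The vector belongs to an improved series of Gateway binary vectors for making fusion constructs in transgenic plants. Likely uses include Agrobacterium-mediated transformation to follow the localisation or expression of red-fluorescent tagged proteins.
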