Addgene plasmid #74885: pGWB555
Purpose: (Empty Backbone) Gateway cloning compatible binary vector for N-terminal fusion with mRFP (CaMV35S promoter).
Depositing lab: Tsuyoshi Nakagawa. Depositing organization: Shimane University. Publication: Improved Gateway binary vectors: high-performance vectors for creation of fusion constructs in transgenic analysis of plants. Nakagawa T, Suzuki T, Murata S, Nakamura S, Hino T, Maeo K, Tabata R, Kawai T, Tanaka K, Niwa Y, Watanabe Y, Nakamura K, Kimura T, Ishiguro S. Biosci Biotechnol Biochem. 2007 Aug;71(8):2095-100. Epub 2007 Aug 7. 10.1271/bbb.70216 PubMed 17690442.
Backbone
  Vector backbone: pPZP221
  Backbone manufacturer: Hajdukiewicz P., Svab Z. and Maliga P.
  Backbone size (bp): 8500
  Modifications to backbone: gentamycin-resistant marker was removed and hygromycin-resistant marker (NOS promoter:HPT:NOS terminator) was inserted
  Vector type: Plant Expression
  Promoter: CaMV35S
  Selectable markers: Hygromycin
Growth in bacteria
  Bacterial resistance: Chloramphenicol and Spectinomycin, 25 & 50 μg/mL
  Growth temperature: 37°C
  Growth strain: ccdB Survival
  Copy number: High Copy
Gene/Insert
  Cloning method: Gateway Cloning
Terms and licenses: Academic/Nonprofit Terms; Industry Terms: Not Available to Industry
How to cite: pGWB555 was a gift from Tsuyoshi Nakagawa (Addgene plasmid # 74885 ; http://n2t.net/addgene:74885 ; RRID:Addgene_74885)
