>Addgene plasmid #74885 | pGWB555 | addgene partial sequence | sequence record 153219 | ccdB-Fwd 5'-GCATGATGACCACCGATATG-3'
AGTGGCTGATCTCAGCCACCGCGAAAATGACATCAAAAACGCCATTAACCTGATGTTCTGGGGAATATAA
ATGTCAGGCTCCCTTATACACAGCCAGTCTGCAGGTCGACCATAGTGACTGGATATGTTGTGTTTTACAG
TATTATGTAGTCTGTTTTTTATGCAAAATCTAATTTAATATATTGATATTTATATCATTTTACGTTTCTC
GTTCAGCTTTCTTGTACAAAGTGGTGATAACCTAGAGCTCGAATTTCCCCGATCGTTCAAACATTTGGCA
ATAAAGTTTCTTAAGATTGAATCCTGTTGCCGG
