>Addgene plasmid #74885 | pGWB555 | addgene partial sequence | sequence record 165780 | mCherry-F 5'-ccccgtaatgcagaagaaga-3'
CCGAGGACGGCGCCCTGAAGGGCGAGATCAAGATGAGGCTGAAGCTGAAGGACGGCGGCCACTACGACGC
CGAGGTCAAGACCACCTACATGGCCAAGAAGCCCGTGCAGCTGCCCGGCGCCTACAAGACCGACATCAAG
CTGGACATCACCTCCCACAACGAGGACTACACCATCGTGGAACAGTACGAGCGCGCCGAGGGCCGCCACT
CCACCGGCGCCGCTGTTATCACAAGTTTGTACAAAAAAGCTGAACGAGAAACGTAAAATGATATAAATAT
CAATATATTAAATTAGATTTTGCATAAAAAACAGACTACATAATACTGTAAAACACAACATATCCAGTCA
CTATGGCGGCCCCTCGAGGCCTCGAGGCCTCGAGGGGCCGCATTAGGCACCCCAGGCTTTACACTTTATG
CTTCCGGCTCGTATAATGTGTGGATTTTGAGTTAGGATCCGTCGAGATTTTCAGGAGCTAAGGAAGCTAA
AATGGAGAAAAAAATCACTGGATATACCACCGTTGATATATCCCAATGGCATCGTAAAGAACATTTTGAG
GCATTTCAGTCAGTTGCTCAATGTACCTATAACCAGACCGTTCAGCTGGATATTACGGCCTTTTTAAAGA
CCGTAAAGAAAAATAAGCACAAGTTTTATCCGGCCTTTATTCACATTCTTGCCCGCCTGATGAATGCTCA
TCCGGAATTCCGTATGGCAATGAAAGACGGTGAGCTGGTGATATGGGATAGTGTTCACCCTTGTTACACC
GTTTTCCATGAGCAAACTGAAACGTTTTCATCGCTCTGGAGTGAATACCACGACGATTTCCGGCAGTTTC
TACACATATATTCGCAAGATGTGGCGTGTTACGGTGA
